Addgene plasmid #149162: pGBW-m4046669
Purpose: Yeast Expression plasmid for SARS-CoV-2 N (nucleocapsid)
Depositing lab: Ginkgo Bioworks & Benjie Chen. Depositing organization: Ginkgo Bioworks.
Backbone
  Vector backbone: AmpR; 2u URA3
  Backbone size w/o insert (bp): 4078
  Vector type: Yeast Expression
  Selectable markers: URA3
Growth in bacteria
  Bacterial resistance: Ampicillin, 100 μg/mL
  Growth temperature: 37°C
  Growth strain: DH5alpha
  Copy number: High Copy
Gene/Insert
  Gene/Insert name: SARS-CoV-2 N (nucleocapsid) (alt names: nucleocapsid phosphoprotein; N protein)
  Species: S. cerevisiae (budding yeast); Severe acute respiratory syndrome coronavirus 2
  Insert size (bp): 1253
  Mutation: wt
  Entrez Gene: N (a.k.a. GU280_gp10)
  Promoter: pTEF1
  Cloning method: Unknown
Resource information
  A portion of this plasmid was derived from a plasmid made by: GinkgoBioworks
Depositor comments: NCBI Reference Sequence: YP_009724397.2. Created by gene synthesis with Not1 site. NGS used for QC was performed by Ginkgo and may not fully cover the entire plasmid.
How to cite: pGBW-m4046669 was a gift from Ginkgo Bioworks & Benjie Chen (Addgene plasmid # 149162 ; http://n2t.net/addgene:149162 ; RRID:Addgene_149162)
