[The description below was written by a language model from this plasmid's Addgene catalogue record, the feature table of its GenBank file and pLannotate feature annotations shown in this document.]
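Description:
pGBW-m4046669 is a 5,977 bp episomal yeast expression plasmid that shuttles between Saccharomyces cerevisiae and E. coli. In yeast it is maintained by the 2μ origin of replication, which supports multicopy propagation. Selection there relies on URA3, driven by a fragment of its own promoter. URA3 complements uracil auxotrophy and can be counterselected with 5-fluoroorotic acid. In bacteria the plasmid replicates from a ColE1/pUC-type origin and confers ampicillin resistance through a beta-lactamase gene, which is annotated as being driven by the E. coli cat promoter. A rop coding sequence lies directly downstream of AmpR. Rop normally lowers copy number, yet the catalogue entry lists the plasmid as high copy. The bacterial module is bracketed by short transcription terminators (T3Te, T7Te and tonB), which presumably insulate it from read-through.

The payload is the wild-type SARS-CoV-2 nucleocapsid (N) phosphoprotein, the protein that packages the viral RNA genome into a ribonucleoprotein. It was made by gene synthesis, and the depositor mentions a NotI site. The listing of budding yeast alongside the virus as species may indicate codon adaptation, but the record does not say so. The coding sequence sits between the constitutive S. cerevisiae TEF1 promoter and a CYC1 terminator fragment, forming a simple constitutive expression cassette. The associated reference title describes the series as tagged constructs for protein expression and/or purification, but no tag is annotated in either feature table, so the presence and identity of a tag on this construct are not established. The depositor also notes that the sequencing used for quality control may not cover the entire plasmid.
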