LOCUS       Exported 5977 bp ds-DNA circular SYN 13-MAY-2021
DEFINITION  Yeast Expression plasmid for SARS-CoV-2 N (nucleocapsid).
ACCESSION   .
VERSION     .
KEYWORDS    pGBW-m4046669
SOURCE      synthetic DNA construct
  ORGANISM  synthetic DNA construct
REFERENCE   1 (bases 1 to 5977)
  TITLE     SARS-CoV-2 protein Yeast expression constructs, tagged, for protein
            expression and/or purification
REFERENCE   2 (bases 1 to 5977)
  AUTHORS   .
  TITLE     Direct Submission
  JOURNAL   Exported May 13, 2021 from SnapGene Server 1.1.58
            http://www.snapgene.com
FEATURES             Location/Qualifiers
     source          1..5977
                     /organism="synthetic DNA construct"
                     /mol_type="other DNA"
     primer_bind     complement(1732..1750)
                     /label=CYC1
                     /note="CYC1 transcription termination signal, reverse
                     primer"
     CDS             2101..2904
                     /codon_start=1
                     /gene="S. cerevisiae URA3"
                     /product="orotidine-5'-phosphate decarboxylase, required
                     for uracil biosynthesis"
                     /label=URA3
                     /note="yeast auxotrophic marker, counterselectable with
                     5-fluoroorotic acid (5-FOA)"
                     /translation="MSKATYKERAATHPSPVAAKLFNIMHEKQTNLCASLDVRTTKELL
                     ELVEALGPKICLLKTHVDILTDFSMEGTVKPLKALSAKYNFLLFEDRKFADIGNTVKLQ
                     YSAGVYRIAEWADITNAHGVVGPGIVSGLKQAAEEVTKEPRGLLMLAELSCKGSLSTGE
                     YTKGTVDIAKSDKDFVIGFIAQRDMGGRDEGYDWLIMTPGVGLDDKGDALGQQYRTVDD
                     VVSTGSDIIIVGRGLFAKGRDAKVEGERYRKAGWEAYLRRCGQQN"
     rep_origin      2987..3969
                     /label=2u ori
                     /note="yeast 2u plasmid origin of replication"
     terminator      4047..4076
                     /label=T3Te terminator
                     /note="phage T3 early transcription terminator"
     rep_origin      4098..4685
                     /direction=RIGHT
                     /label=ori
                     /note="high-copy-number ColE1/pMB1/pBR322/pUC origin of
                     replication"
     terminator      4697..4724
                     /label=T7Te terminator
                     /note="phage T7 early transcription terminator"
     CDS             complement(4748..4939)
                     /codon_start=1
                     /gene="rop"
                     /product="Rop protein, which maintains plasmids at low copy
                     number"
                     /label=rop
                     /translation="MTKQEKTALNMARFIRSQTLTLLEKLNELDADEQADICESLHDHA
                     DELYRSCLARFGDDGENL"
     CDS             complement(4940..5800)
                     /codon_start=1
                     /gene="bla"
                     /product="beta-lactamase"
                     /label=AmpR
                     /note="confers resistance to ampicillin, carbenicillin, and
                     related antibiotics"
                     /translation="MSIQHFRVALIPFFAAFCLPVFAHPETLVKVKDAEDQLGARVGYI
                     ELDLNSGKILESLRPEERFPMMSTFKVLLCGAVLSRIDAGQEQLGRRIHYSQNDLVEYS
                     PVTEKHLTDGMTVRELCSAAITMSDNTAANLLLATIGGPKELTAFLHNMGDHVTRLDRW
                     EPELNEAIPNDERDTTMPVAMATTLRKLLTGELLTLASRQQLIDWMEADKVAGSLLRSA
                     LPAGWFIADKSGAGERGSRGIIAALGPDGKPSRIVVIYTTGSQATMDERNRQIAEIGAS
                     LIKHW"
     primer_bind     5563..5582
                     /label=Amp-R
                     /note="Ampicillin resistance gene, reverse primer"
     promoter        complement(5801..5903)
                     /label=cat promoter
                     /note="promoter of the E. coli cat gene encoding
                     chloramphenicol acetyltransferase"
     terminator      5904..5935
                     /label=tonB terminator
                     /note="bidirectional E. coli tonB-P14 transcription
                     terminator"
ORIGIN
        1 gcggccgccc cacacaccat agcttcaaaa tgtttctact ccttttttac tcttccagat
       61 tttctcggac tccgcgcatc gccgtaccac ttcaaaacac ccaagcacag catactaaat
      121 ttcccctctt tcttcctcta gggtgtcgtt aattacccgt actaaaggtt tggaaaagaa
      181 aaaagagacc gcctcgtttc tttttcttcg tcgaaaaagg caataaaaat ttttatcacg
      241 tttctnnnnc ttgaaaattt ttttttttga tttttttctc tttcgatgac ctcccattga
      301 tatttaagtt aataaacggt cttcaatttc tcaagtttca gtttcatttt tcttgttcta
      361 ttacaacttt ttttacttct tgctcattag aaagaaagca tagcaatcta atctaagttt
      421 taattacaaa atgtctgata atggacccca aaatcagcga aatgcacccc gcattacgtt
      481 tggtggaccc tcagattcaa ctggcagtaa ccagaatgga gaacgcagtg gggcgcgatc
      541 aaaacaacgt cggccccaag gtttacccaa taatactgcg tcttggttca ccgctctcac
      601 tcaacatggc aaggaagacc ttaaattccc tcgaggacaa ggcgttccaa ttaacaccaa
      661 tagcagtcca gatgaccaaa ttggctacta ccgaagagct accagacgaa ttcgtggtgg
      721 tgacggtaaa atgaaagatc tcagtccaag atggtatttc tactacctag gaactgggcc
      781 agaagctgga cttccctatg gtgctaacaa agacggcatc atatgggttg caactgaggg
      841 agccttgaat acaccaaaag atcacattgg cacccgcaat cctgctaaca atgctgcaat
      901 cgtgctacaa cttcctcaag gaacaacatt gccaaaaggc ttctacgcag aagggagcag
      961 aggcggcagt caagcctctt ctcgttcctc atcacgtagt cgcaacagtt caagaaattc
     1021 aactccaggc agcagtaggg gaacttctcc tgctagaatg gctggcaatg gcggtgatgc
     1081 tgctcttgct ttgctgctgc ttgacagatt gaaccagctt gagagcaaaa tgtctggtaa
     1141 aggccaacaa caacaaggcc aaactgtcac taagaaatct gctgctgagg cttctaagaa
     1201 gcctcggcaa aaacgtactg ccactaaagc atacaatgta acacaagctt tcggcagacg
     1261 tggtccagaa caaacccaag gaaattttgg ggaccaggaa ctaatcagac aaggaactga
     1321 ttacaaacat tggccgcaaa ttgcacaatt tgcccccagc gcttcagcgt tcttcggaat
     1381 gtcgcgcatt ggcatggaag tcacaccttc gggaacgtgg ttgacctaca caggtgccat
     1441 caaattggat gacaaagatc caaatttcaa agatcaagtc attttgctga ataagcatat
     1501 tgacgcatac aaaacattcc caccaacaga gcctaaaaag gacaaaaaga agaaggctga
     1561 tgaaactcaa gccttaccgc agagacagaa gaaacagcaa actgtgactc ttcttcctgc
     1621 tgcagatttg gatgatttct ccaaacaatt gcaacaatcc atgagcagtg ctgactcaac
     1681 tcaggcctaa acaggcccct tttcctttgt cgatatcatg taattagtta tgtcacgctt
     1741 acattcacgc cctcctccca catccgctct aaccgaaaag gaaggagtta gacaacctga
     1801 agtctaggtc cctatttatt ttttttaata gttatgttag tattaagaac gttatttata
     1861 tttcaaattt ttcttttttt tctgtacaaa gcggccgccg aaccactagt gcactgcagt
     1921 acacggtttc cttgaaattt ttttgattcg gtaatctccg aacagaagga agaacgaagg
     1981 aaggagcaca gacttagatt ggtatatata cgcatatgta gtgttgaaga aacatgaaat
     2041 tgcccagtat tcttaaccca actgcacaga acaaaaacgt gcaggaaacg aagataaatc
     2101 atgtcgaaag ctacatataa ggaacgtgct gctactcatc ctagtcctgt tgctgccaag
     2161 ctatttaata tcatgcacga aaagcaaaca aacttgtgtg cttcattgga tgttcgtacc
     2221 accaaggaat tactggagtt agttgaagca ttaggtccca aaatttgttt actaaaaaca
     2281 catgtggata tcttgactga tttttccatg gagggcacag ttaagccgct aaaggcatta
     2341 tccgccaagt acaatttttt actcttcgag gacagaaaat ttgctgacat tggtaataca
     2401 gtcaaattgc agtactctgc gggtgtatac agaatagcag aatgggcaga cattacgaat
     2461 gcacacggtg tggtgggccc aggtattgtt agcggtttga agcaggcggc agaagaagta
     2521 acaaaggaac ctagaggcct tttgatgtta gcagaattgt catgcaaggg ctccctatct
     2581 actggagaat atactaaggg tactgttgac attgcgaaga gcgacaaaga ttttgttatc
     2641 ggctttattg ctcaaagaga catgggtgga agagatgaag gttacgattg gttgattatg
     2701 acacccggtg tgggtttaga tgacaaggga gatgcattgg gtcaacagta tagaaccgtg
     2761 gatgatgtgg tttctacagg atctgacatt attattgttg gaagaggact atttgcaaag
     2821 ggaagggatg ctaaggtaga gggtgaacgt tacagaaaag caggctggga agcatatttg
     2881 agaagatgcg gccagcaaaa ctaaaaaact gtattataag taaatgcatg tatactaaac
     2941 tcacaaatta gagcttcaat ttaattatat cagttattac ccgagtaacg aagcatctgt
     3001 gcttcatttt gtagaacaaa aatgcaacgc gagagcgcta atttttcaaa caaagaatct
     3061 gagctgcatt tttacagaac agaaatgcaa cgcgaaagcg ctattttacc aacgaagaat
     3121 ctgtgcttca tttttgtaaa acaaaaatgc aacgcgagag cgctaatttt tcaaacaaag
     3181 aatctgagct gcatttttac agaacagaaa tgcaacgcga gagcgctatt ttaccaacaa
     3241 agaatctata cttctttttt gttctacaaa aatgcatccc gagagcgcta tttttctaac
     3301 aaagcatctt agattacttt ttttctcctt tgtgcgctct ataatgcagt ctcttgataa
     3361 ctttttgcac tgtaggtccg ttaaggttag aagaaggcta ctttggtgtc tattttctct
     3421 tccataaaaa aagcctgact ccacttcccg cgtttactga ttactagcga agctgcgggt
     3481 gcattttttc aagataaagg catccccgat tatattctat accgatgtgg attgcgcata
     3541 ctttgtgaac agaaagtgat agcgttgatg attcttcatt ggtcagaaaa ttatgaacgg
     3601 tttcttctat tttgtctcta tatactacgt ataggaaatg tttacatttt cgtattgttt
     3661 tcgattcact ctatgaatag ttcttactac aatttttttg tctaaagagt aatactagag
     3721 ataaacataa aaaatgtaga ggtcgagttt agatgcaagt tcaaggagcg aaaggtggat
     3781 gggtaggtta tatagggata tagcacagag atatatagca aagagatact tttgagcaat
     3841 gtttgtggaa gcggtattcg caatatttta gtagctcgtt acagtccggt gcgtttttgg
     3901 ttttttgaaa gtgcgtcatc agagcgcttt tggttttcaa aagcgctctg aagttcctat
     3961 actttctagc tagagaatag gaacttcccg agcggccgcg tgttacaagc ttgactccag
     4021 cgtaactgga ctgcaatcaa ctcactggct caccttcacg ggtgggcctt tcttcggtag
     4081 aaaatcaaag gatcttcttg agatcctttt tttctgcgcg taatctgctg cttgcaaaca
     4141 aaaaaaccac cgctaccagc ggtggtttgt ttgccggatc aagagctacc aactcttttt
     4201 ccgaggtaac tggcttcagc agagcgcaga taccaaatac tgttcttcta gtgtagccgt
     4261 agttaggcca ccacttcaag aactctgtag caccgcctac atacctcgct ctgctaatcc
     4321 tgttaccagt ggctgctgcc agtggcgata agtcgtgtct taccgggttg gactcaagac
     4381 gatagttacc ggataaggcg cagcggtcgg gctgaacggg gggttcgtgc acacagccca
     4441 gcttggagcg aacgacctac accgaactga gatacctaca gcgtgagcta tgagaaagcg
     4501 ccacgcttcc cgaagggaga aaggcggaca ggtatccggt aagcggcagg gtcggaacag
     4561 gagagcgcac gagggagctt ccaggggtaa acgcctggta tctttatagt cctgtcgggt
     4621 ttcgccacct ctgacttgag catcgatttt tgtgatgctc gtcagggggg cggagcctat
     4681 ggaaaaacgc cagcaacgca gaaaggccca cccgaaggtg agccaggtga ttacatttgg
     4741 gccctcatca gaggttttca ccgtcatcac cgaaacgcgc gaggcagctg cggtaaagct
     4801 catcagcgtg gtcgtgaagc gattcacaga tgtctgcctg ttcatccgcg tccagctcgt
     4861 tgagtttctc cagaagcgtt aatgtctggc ttctgataaa gcgggccatg ttaagggcgg
     4921 ttttttcctg tttggtcact taccaatgct taatcagtga ggcacctatc tcagcgatct
     4981 gtctatttcg ttcatccata gttgcctgac tccccgtcgt gtagataact acgatgcggg
     5041 agggcttacc atctggcccc agtgctgcaa tgataccgcg agacccacgc tcaccggctc
     5101 cagatttatc agcaataaac cagccagccg ggagggccga gcgcagaagt gatcctgcaa
     5161 ctttatccgc ctccatccag tctattaatt gttgccggga agctagagta agtagttcgc
     5221 cagttaatag tttgcgcaac gttgttgcca ttgctacagg catcgtggtg tcacgctcgt
     5281 cgtttggtat ggcttcattc agctccggtt cccaacgatc aaggcgagtt acatgatccc
     5341 ccatgttgtg caaaaaagcg gttagctcct tcggtcctcc gatcgttgcc agaagtaagt
     5401 tggccgcagt gttatcactc atggttatgg cagcactgca taattctctt actgtcatgc
     5461 catccgtgag atgcttttct gtgactggtg agtactcaac caagtcattc tgagaatagt
     5521 gtatgcggcg accgagttgc tcttgcccgg cgtcaatacg ggataatacc gcgccacata
     5581 gcagaacttt aaaagtgctc atcattggaa aacgttcttc ggggcgtaaa ctctcaagga
     5641 tcttaccgct gttgagatcc agttcgatgt aacccactcg tgcacccaac tgatcttcag
     5701 catcttttac tttcaccagc gtttctgggt gagcaaaaac aggaaggcaa aatgccgcaa
     5761 aaaagggaat aagggcgaca cggaaatgtt gaatactcat tttagcttcc ttagctcctg
     5821 aaaatctcga taactcaaaa aatacgcccg gtagtgatct tatttcatta tggtgaaagt
     5881 tggaacctct tacgtgccga tcaagtcaaa agcctccggt cggaggcttt tgactttctg
     5941 ctatggaggt caggtatgat ttaaatggtc agttaga
//
