Features (pLannotate 1.2.2; 13 found; start..end, strand, type, name):
     10..417     +  promoter       TEF1 promoter: S. cerevisiae TEF1; promoter for EF-1α
    431..1687    +  CDS            N: NCAP_SARS2 - Experimental evidence at protein level: Swiss-Prot protein existence level 1. Packages the positive strand viral genome RNA into a helical ribonucleocapsid (RNP) and plays a fundamental role during virion assembly through its interactions with the viral genome and membrane protein M. Plays an important role in enhancing the efficiency of subgenomic viral RNA transcription as well as viral replication (By similarity). May modulate transforming growth factor-beta signaling by binding host smad3 (By similarity). From Severe acute respiratory syndrome coronavirus 2 (2019-nCoV) (SARS-C
   1716..1888    +  terminator     CYC1 terminator (fragment): S. cerevisiae CYC1; transcription terminator for CYC1
   1924..2100    +  promoter       URA3 promoter (fragment): S. cerevisiae URA3
   2101..2904    +  CDS            URA3: orotidine-5'-phosphate decarboxylase, required for uracil biosynthesis; S. cerevisiae URA3; yeast auxotrophic marker, counterselectable with 5-fluoroorotic acid (5-FOA)
   2987..3969    -  rep_origin     2μ ori: yeast 2μ plasmid origin of replication
   4047..4076    +  terminator     T3Te terminator: phage T3 early transcription terminator
   4098..4685    +  rep_origin     ori: high-copy-number ColE1/pMB1/pBR322/pUC origin of replication
   4697..4724    -  terminator     T7Te terminator: phage T7 early transcription terminator
   4748..4939    -  CDS            rop: Rop protein, which maintains plasmids at low copy number; rop
   4940..5800    -  CDS            AmpR: β-lactamase; bla; confers resistance to ampicillin, carbenicillin, and related antibiotics
   5801..5903    -  promoter       cat promoter: promoter of the E. coli cat gene encoding chloramphenicol acetyltransferase
   5904..5935    -  terminator     tonB terminator: bidirectional E. coli tonB-P14 transcription terminator
>Addgene plasmid #149162 | pGBW-m4046669 | depositor full sequence | sequence record 291615 | Full Sequence
GCGGCCGCCCCACACACCATAGCTTCAAAATGTTTCTACTCCTTTTTTACTCTTCCAGATTTTCTCGGAC
TCCGCGCATCGCCGTACCACTTCAAAACACCCAAGCACAGCATACTAAATTTCCCCTCTTTCTTCCTCTA
GGGTGTCGTTAATTACCCGTACTAAAGGTTTGGAAAAGAAAAAAGAGACCGCCTCGTTTCTTTTTCTTCG
TCGAAAAAGGCAATAAAAATTTTTATCACGTTTCTTTTTCTTGAAAATTTTTTTTTTTGATTTTTTTCTC
TTTCGATGACCTCCCATTGATATTTAAGTTAATAAACGGTCTTCAATTTCTCAAGTTTCAGTTTCATTTT
TCTTGTTCTATTACAACTTTTTTTACTTCTTGCTCATTAGAAAGAAAGCATAGCAATCTAATCTAAGTTT
TAATTACAAAATGTCTGATAATGGACCCCAAAATCAGCGAAATGCACCCCGCATTACGTTTGGTGGACCC
TCAGATTCAACTGGCAGTAACCAGAATGGAGAACGCAGTGGGGCGCGATCAAAACAACGTCGGCCCCAAG
GTTTACCCAATAATACTGCGTCTTGGTTCACCGCTCTCACTCAACATGGCAAGGAAGACCTTAAATTCCC
TCGAGGACAAGGCGTTCCAATTAACACCAATAGCAGTCCAGATGACCAAATTGGCTACTACCGAAGAGCT
ACCAGACGAATTCGTGGTGGTGACGGTAAAATGAAAGATCTCAGTCCAAGATGGTATTTCTACTACCTAG
GAACTGGGCCAGAAGCTGGACTTCCCTATGGTGCTAACAAAGACGGCATCATATGGGTTGCAACTGAGGG
AGCCTTGAATACACCAAAAGATCACATTGGCACCCGCAATCCTGCTAACAATGCTGCAATCGTGCTACAA
CTTCCTCAAGGAACAACATTGCCAAAAGGCTTCTACGCAGAAGGGAGCAGAGGCGGCAGTCAAGCCTCTT
CTCGTTCCTCATCACGTAGTCGCAACAGTTCAAGAAATTCAACTCCAGGCAGCAGTAGGGGAACTTCTCC
TGCTAGAATGGCTGGCAATGGCGGTGATGCTGCTCTTGCTTTGCTGCTGCTTGACAGATTGAACCAGCTT
GAGAGCAAAATGTCTGGTAAAGGCCAACAACAACAAGGCCAAACTGTCACTAAGAAATCTGCTGCTGAGG
CTTCTAAGAAGCCTCGGCAAAAACGTACTGCCACTAAAGCATACAATGTAACACAAGCTTTCGGCAGACG
TGGTCCAGAACAAACCCAAGGAAATTTTGGGGACCAGGAACTAATCAGACAAGGAACTGATTACAAACAT
TGGCCGCAAATTGCACAATTTGCCCCCAGCGCTTCAGCGTTCTTCGGAATGTCGCGCATTGGCATGGAAG
TCACACCTTCGGGAACGTGGTTGACCTACACAGGTGCCATCAAATTGGATGACAAAGATCCAAATTTCAA
AGATCAAGTCATTTTGCTGAATAAGCATATTGACGCATACAAAACATTCCCACCAACAGAGCCTAAAAAG
GACAAAAAGAAGAAGGCTGATGAAACTCAAGCCTTACCGCAGAGACAGAAGAAACAGCAAACTGTGACTC
TTCTTCCTGCTGCAGATTTGGATGATTTCTCCAAACAATTGCAACAATCCATGAGCAGTGCTGACTCAAC
TCAGGCCTAAACAGGCCCCTTTTCCTTTGTCGATATCATGTAATTAGTTATGTCACGCTTACATTCACGC
CCTCCTCCCACATCCGCTCTAACCGAAAAGGAAGGAGTTAGACAACCTGAAGTCTAGGTCCCTATTTATT
TTTTTTAATAGTTATGTTAGTATTAAGAACGTTATTTATATTTCAAATTTTTCTTTTTTTTCTGTACAAA
GCGGCCGCCGAACCACTAGTGCACTGCAGTACACGGTTTCCTTGAAATTTTTTTGATTCGGTAATCTCCG
AACAGAAGGAAGAACGAAGGAAGGAGCACAGACTTAGATTGGTATATATACGCATATGTAGTGTTGAAGA
AACATGAAATTGCCCAGTATTCTTAACCCAACTGCACAGAACAAAAACGTGCAGGAAACGAAGATAAATC
ATGTCGAAAGCTACATATAAGGAACGTGCTGCTACTCATCCTAGTCCTGTTGCTGCCAAGCTATTTAATA
TCATGCACGAAAAGCAAACAAACTTGTGTGCTTCATTGGATGTTCGTACCACCAAGGAATTACTGGAGTT
AGTTGAAGCATTAGGTCCCAAAATTTGTTTACTAAAAACACATGTGGATATCTTGACTGATTTTTCCATG
GAGGGCACAGTTAAGCCGCTAAAGGCATTATCCGCCAAGTACAATTTTTTACTCTTCGAGGACAGAAAAT
TTGCTGACATTGGTAATACAGTCAAATTGCAGTACTCTGCGGGTGTATACAGAATAGCAGAATGGGCAGA
CATTACGAATGCACACGGTGTGGTGGGCCCAGGTATTGTTAGCGGTTTGAAGCAGGCGGCAGAAGAAGTA
ACAAAGGAACCTAGAGGCCTTTTGATGTTAGCAGAATTGTCATGCAAGGGCTCCCTATCTACTGGAGAAT
ATACTAAGGGTACTGTTGACATTGCGAAGAGCGACAAAGATTTTGTTATCGGCTTTATTGCTCAAAGAGA
CATGGGTGGAAGAGATGAAGGTTACGATTGGTTGATTATGACACCCGGTGTGGGTTTAGATGACAAGGGA
GATGCATTGGGTCAACAGTATAGAACCGTGGATGATGTGGTTTCTACAGGATCTGACATTATTATTGTTG
GAAGAGGACTATTTGCAAAGGGAAGGGATGCTAAGGTAGAGGGTGAACGTTACAGAAAAGCAGGCTGGGA
AGCATATTTGAGAAGATGCGGCCAGCAAAACTAAAAAACTGTATTATAAGTAAATGCATGTATACTAAAC
TCACAAATTAGAGCTTCAATTTAATTATATCAGTTATTACCCGAGTAACGAAGCATCTGTGCTTCATTTT
GTAGAACAAAAATGCAACGCGAGAGCGCTAATTTTTCAAACAAAGAATCTGAGCTGCATTTTTACAGAAC
AGAAATGCAACGCGAAAGCGCTATTTTACCAACGAAGAATCTGTGCTTCATTTTTGTAAAACAAAAATGC
AACGCGAGAGCGCTAATTTTTCAAACAAAGAATCTGAGCTGCATTTTTACAGAACAGAAATGCAACGCGA
GAGCGCTATTTTACCAACAAAGAATCTATACTTCTTTTTTGTTCTACAAAAATGCATCCCGAGAGCGCTA
TTTTTCTAACAAAGCATCTTAGATTACTTTTTTTCTCCTTTGTGCGCTCTATAATGCAGTCTCTTGATAA
CTTTTTGCACTGTAGGTCCGTTAAGGTTAGAAGAAGGCTACTTTGGTGTCTATTTTCTCTTCCATAAAAA
AAGCCTGACTCCACTTCCCGCGTTTACTGATTACTAGCGAAGCTGCGGGTGCATTTTTTCAAGATAAAGG
CATCCCCGATTATATTCTATACCGATGTGGATTGCGCATACTTTGTGAACAGAAAGTGATAGCGTTGATG
ATTCTTCATTGGTCAGAAAATTATGAACGGTTTCTTCTATTTTGTCTCTATATACTACGTATAGGAAATG
TTTACATTTTCGTATTGTTTTCGATTCACTCTATGAATAGTTCTTACTACAATTTTTTTGTCTAAAGAGT
AATACTAGAGATAAACATAAAAAATGTAGAGGTCGAGTTTAGATGCAAGTTCAAGGAGCGAAAGGTGGAT
GGGTAGGTTATATAGGGATATAGCACAGAGATATATAGCAAAGAGATACTTTTGAGCAATGTTTGTGGAA
GCGGTATTCGCAATATTTTAGTAGCTCGTTACAGTCCGGTGCGTTTTTGGTTTTTTGAAAGTGCGTCATC
AGAGCGCTTTTGGTTTTCAAAAGCGCTCTGAAGTTCCTATACTTTCTAGCTAGAGAATAGGAACTTCCCG
AGCGGCCGCGTGTTACAAGCTTGACTCCAGCGTAACTGGACTGCAATCAACTCACTGGCTCACCTTCACG
GGTGGGCCTTTCTTCGGTAGAAAATCAAAGGATCTTCTTGAGATCCTTTTTTTCTGCGCGTAATCTGCTG
CTTGCAAACAAAAAAACCACCGCTACCAGCGGTGGTTTGTTTGCCGGATCAAGAGCTACCAACTCTTTTT
CCGAGGTAACTGGCTTCAGCAGAGCGCAGATACCAAATACTGTTCTTCTAGTGTAGCCGTAGTTAGGCCA
CCACTTCAAGAACTCTGTAGCACCGCCTACATACCTCGCTCTGCTAATCCTGTTACCAGTGGCTGCTGCC
AGTGGCGATAAGTCGTGTCTTACCGGGTTGGACTCAAGACGATAGTTACCGGATAAGGCGCAGCGGTCGG
GCTGAACGGGGGGTTCGTGCACACAGCCCAGCTTGGAGCGAACGACCTACACCGAACTGAGATACCTACA
GCGTGAGCTATGAGAAAGCGCCACGCTTCCCGAAGGGAGAAAGGCGGACAGGTATCCGGTAAGCGGCAGG
GTCGGAACAGGAGAGCGCACGAGGGAGCTTCCAGGGGTAAACGCCTGGTATCTTTATAGTCCTGTCGGGT
TTCGCCACCTCTGACTTGAGCATCGATTTTTGTGATGCTCGTCAGGGGGGCGGAGCCTATGGAAAAACGC
CAGCAACGCAGAAAGGCCCACCCGAAGGTGAGCCAGGTGATTACATTTGGGCCCTCATCAGAGGTTTTCA
CCGTCATCACCGAAACGCGCGAGGCAGCTGCGGTAAAGCTCATCAGCGTGGTCGTGAAGCGATTCACAGA
TGTCTGCCTGTTCATCCGCGTCCAGCTCGTTGAGTTTCTCCAGAAGCGTTAATGTCTGGCTTCTGATAAA
GCGGGCCATGTTAAGGGCGGTTTTTTCCTGTTTGGTCACTTACCAATGCTTAATCAGTGAGGCACCTATC
TCAGCGATCTGTCTATTTCGTTCATCCATAGTTGCCTGACTCCCCGTCGTGTAGATAACTACGATGCGGG
AGGGCTTACCATCTGGCCCCAGTGCTGCAATGATACCGCGAGACCCACGCTCACCGGCTCCAGATTTATC
AGCAATAAACCAGCCAGCCGGGAGGGCCGAGCGCAGAAGTGATCCTGCAACTTTATCCGCCTCCATCCAG
TCTATTAATTGTTGCCGGGAAGCTAGAGTAAGTAGTTCGCCAGTTAATAGTTTGCGCAACGTTGTTGCCA
TTGCTACAGGCATCGTGGTGTCACGCTCGTCGTTTGGTATGGCTTCATTCAGCTCCGGTTCCCAACGATC
AAGGCGAGTTACATGATCCCCCATGTTGTGCAAAAAAGCGGTTAGCTCCTTCGGTCCTCCGATCGTTGCC
AGAAGTAAGTTGGCCGCAGTGTTATCACTCATGGTTATGGCAGCACTGCATAATTCTCTTACTGTCATGC
CATCCGTGAGATGCTTTTCTGTGACTGGTGAGTACTCAACCAAGTCATTCTGAGAATAGTGTATGCGGCG
ACCGAGTTGCTCTTGCCCGGCGTCAATACGGGATAATACCGCGCCACATAGCAGAACTTTAAAAGTGCTC
ATCATTGGAAAACGTTCTTCGGGGCGTAAACTCTCAAGGATCTTACCGCTGTTGAGATCCAGTTCGATGT
AACCCACTCGTGCACCCAACTGATCTTCAGCATCTTTTACTTTCACCAGCGTTTCTGGGTGAGCAAAAAC
AGGAAGGCAAAATGCCGCAAAAAAGGGAATAAGGGCGACACGGAAATGTTGAATACTCATTTTAGCTTCC
TTAGCTCCTGAAAATCTCGATAACTCAAAAAATACGCCCGGTAGTGATCTTATTTCATTATGGTGAAAGT
TGGAACCTCTTACGTGCCGATCAAGTCAAAAGCCTCCGGTCGGAGGCTTTTGACTTTCTGCTATGGAGGT
CAGGTATGATTTAAATGGTCAGTTAGA
